Addgene plasmid #188617: M8C8
Purpose: (Empty Backbone) Minimal Conjugative Plasmid 8
Depositing lab: Bogumil Karas. Publication: Superior Conjugative Plasmids Delivered by Bacteria to Diverse Fungi. Cochrane RR, Shrestha A, Severo de Almeida MM, Agyare-Tabbi M, Brumwell SL, Hamadache S, Meaney JS, Nucifora DP, Say HH, Sharma J, Soltysiak MPM, Tong C, Van Belois K, Walker EJL, Lachance MA, Gloor GB, Edgell DR, Shapiro RS, Karas BJ. Biodes Res. 2022 Aug 19;2022:9802168. doi: 10.34133/2022/9802168. eCollection 2022. PubMed 37850145.
Backbone
  Vector backbone: pTA-Mob 2.0
  Backbone size (bp): 57000
  Modifications to backbone: Deletion: pTA-Mob 2.0 ΔTrbM-TraE, ΔKlaC-KleA, ΔTrfA-TraJ† Plasmid Size: 31319 bp
  Vector type: Bacterial Expression, Yeast Expression, Synthetic Biology
  Selectable markers: HIS3
Growth in bacteria
  Bacterial resistance: Gentamicin, 10 μg/mL
  Growth temperature: 37°C
  Growth strain: EPI300 (Epicentre)
  Copy number: Low Copy
Terms and licenses: Academic/Nonprofit Terms; Industry Terms: Not Available to Industry
How to cite: M8C8 was a gift from Bogumil Karas (Addgene plasmid # 188617 ; http://n2t.net/addgene:188617 ; RRID:Addgene_188617)
