[The description below was written by a language model from this plasmid's Addgene catalogue record and pLannotate feature annotations shown in this document.]
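Description:
M8C8 ("Minimal Conjugative Plasmid 8") is an empty-backbone, self-transmissible conjugative shuttle plasmid derived from pTA-Mob 2.0, an IncP/RP4-type mobilisation plasmid of about 57 kb. Three blocks of the parent were deleted (ΔTrbM–TraE, ΔKlaC–KleA and ΔTrfA–TraJ, as listed in the record), reducing it to roughly 31.3 kb. It is catalogued for bacterial and yeast expression and synthetic biology. In bacteria it is maintained at low copy through the broad-host-range pBBR1 oriV and its cognate Rep protein, with selection by a gentamicin acetyltransferase gene (GmR) driven by the class 1 integron Pc promoter. For yeast, it carries the Saccharomyces cerevisiae HIS3 auxotrophic marker with its own promoter, plus a CEN6/ARS element for stable, centromeric, low-copy replication.

The remainder of the plasmid is the retained conjugation machinery. Annotated genes include the relaxosome and DNA-processing components traI, traJ and traK, the coupling protein traG, traF, traL, traM and traN, and the mating-pair-formation gene trbE. Large unannotated stretches around trbE probably hold further transfer genes that the automated annotation did not name. The regulatory genes korA (trfB), korB and korC, which repress the IncP kil and trfA operons, are also present. Two copies of the IncP oriT are annotated, one next to the yeast elements and one in its native position between traJ and traK. Short fragments of TcR, CmR, bla, klcB and a CLIP-tag match appear to be cloning remnants or spurious hits rather than functional parts. The associated publication concerns improved conjugative plasmids delivered by bacteria to diverse fungi, so M8C8 serves as a streamlined donor plasmid for such bacteria-to-yeast DNA transfer and as a chassis for adding cargo.
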