Features (pLannotate 1.2.2; 28 found; start..end, strand, type, name):
    395..1057    +  CDS            pBBR1 Rep: replication protein for the broad-host-range plasmid pBBR1 from Bordetella bronchiseptica
   1118..1187    +  CDS            TcR (fragment): tetracycline efflux protein; tet; confers resistance to tetracycline
   1483..1569    -  CDS            MRM1 (fragment): MRM1_YEAST - Also known as PET56 From Saccharomyces cerevisiae (strain ATCC 204508 / S288c) (Baker's yeast).
   1619..1808    +  promoter       HIS3 promoter: S. cerevisiae HIS3
   1809..2471    +  CDS            HIS3: imidazoleglycerol-phosphate dehydratase, required for histidine biosynthesis; S. cerevisiae HIS3; yeast auxotrophic marker
   2632..3140    +  misc_feature   CEN/ARS: S. cerevisiae CEN6 centromere fused to an autonomously replicating sequence
   3283..3392    +  oriT           oriT: incP origin of transfer
   4205..4291    +  CDS            trfB (fragment): KORA1_ECOLX - Also known as korA. Protein predicted: Swiss-Prot protein existence level 4. In conjunction with KorB, inhibits the transcription of kilA, trfA and korAB operons. In conjunction with KorC is responsible for the negative control of kilC and kilE operons. From Escherichia coli.
   6396..8831    +  CDS            trbE: TRBE_RHIRD - Protein inferred from homology: Swiss-Prot protein existence level 3. From Rhizobium radiobacter (Agrobacterium tumefaciens) (Agrobacterium radiobacter).
  14470..14487   -  CDS            CLIP-tag™ (fragment): human O6-alkylguanine-DNA-alkyltransferase variant that forms covalent bonds with benzylcytosine derivatives fast-reacting variant, optimized for mammalian expression
  15063..15593   -  CDS            traF: TRAF4_ECOLX - Protein inferred from homology: Swiss-Prot protein existence level 3. Required for donor-specific phage sensitivity. May be involved in pilus assembly. From Escherichia coli.
  15593..17497   -  CDS            traG: TRAG4_ECOLX - Experimental evidence at protein level: Swiss-Prot protein existence level 1. Required for conjugative transfer of plasmid RP4. Binds tightly and specifically to the relaxase TraI. Can also bind to DNA without sequence specificity. May form a pore-like structure that could serve as a channel for DNA transfer. From Escherichia coli.
  17497..19689   -  CDS            traI: TRAI6_ECOLX - Experimental evidence at protein level: Swiss-Prot protein existence level 1. The initiation process of transfer DNA synthesis requires the interaction of at least three plasmid-specific components (TraH, I, and J) at the transfer origin resulting in the assembly of a specialised nucleoprotein complex - the relaxosome. Site- and strand-specific cleavage at the transfer origin is dependent on TraI and TraJ. From Escherichia coli.
  19727..20098   -  CDS            traJ: oriT-recognizing protein; traJ
  20131..20240   -  oriT           oriT: incP origin of transfer
  20466..20867   +  CDS            traK: TRAK4_ECOLX - Experimental evidence at protein level: Swiss-Prot protein existence level 1. From Escherichia coli.
  20870..21592   +  CDS            traL: TRAL4_ECOLX - Experimental evidence at protein level: Swiss-Prot protein existence level 1. From Escherichia coli.
  21592..22026   +  CDS            traM: TRAM4_ECOLX - Experimental evidence at protein level: Swiss-Prot protein existence level 1. From Escherichia coli.
  22085..23428   -  CDS            traN: TRAN4_ECOLX - Protein predicted: Swiss-Prot protein existence level 4. From Escherichia coli.
  26188..27261   -  CDS            korB: KORB2_ECOLX - Experimental evidence at protein level: Swiss-Prot protein existence level 1. In conjunction with KorA, inhibits the transcription of the kilA, trfA and korAB operons. Is also involved in the negative control of the kilB operon. From Escherichia coli.
  28037..28339   -  CDS            trfB: KORA2_ECOLX - Also known as korA. Experimental evidence at protein level: Swiss-Prot protein existence level 1. In conjunction with KorB, inhibits the transcription of kilA, trfA and korAB operons. In conjunction with KorC is responsible for the negative control of kilC and kilE operons. From Escherichia coli.
  28741..28995   -  CDS            korC: KORC2_ECOLX - Protein predicted: Swiss-Prot protein existence level 4. Acts with KorA as corepressor in the control of the kilC and kilE operons. From Escherichia coli.
  29021..29722   -  CDS            klcB (fragment): KLCB2_ECOLX - Experimental evidence at transcript level: Swiss-Prot protein existence level 2. From Escherichia coli.
  29845..30093   -  CDS            bla(M) (fragment): β-lactamase lacking the signal sequence; bla(M); allows cytosolic expression of β-lactamase
  30167..30700   -  CDS            GmR: gentamycin acetyltransferase; aacC1; confers resistance to gentamycin
  30889..30917   -  promoter       Pc promoter: intI1 (promoter lies within the coding sequence); class 1 integron promoter
  30955..31048   +  CDS            CmR (fragment): chloramphenicol acetyltransferase; cat; confers resistance to chloramphenicol
  31060..394     +  rep_origin     pBBR1 oriV (fragment) (across the origin): replication origin of the broad-host-range plasmid pBBR1 from Bordetella bronchiseptica; requires the pBBR1 Rep protein for replication
>Addgene plasmid #188617 | M8C8 | addgene full sequence | sequence record 394670 | Addgene NGS Result
CGGCGAGTGCGGGGGTTCCAAGGGGGCAGCGCCACCTTGGGCAAGGCCGAAGGCCGCGCAGTCGATCAAC
AAGCCCCGGAGGGGCCACTTTTTGCCGGAGGGGGAGCCGCGCCGAAGGCGTGGGGGAACCCCGCAGGGGT
GCCCTTCTTTGGGCACCAAAGAACTAGATATAGGGCGAAATGCGAAAGACTTAAAAATCAACAACTTAAA
AAAGGGGGGTACGCAACAGCTCATTGCGGCACCCCCCGCAATAGCTCATTGCGTAGGTTAAAGAAAATCT
GTAATTGACTGCCACTTTTACGCAACGCATAATTGTTGTCGCGCTGCCGAAAAGTTGCAGCTGATTGCGC
ATGGTGCCGCAACCGTGCGGCACCCCTACCGCATGGAGATAAGCATGGCCACGCAGTCCAGAGAAATCGG
CATTCAAGCCAAGAACAAGCCCGGTCACTGGGTGCAAACGGAACGCAAAGCGCATGAGGCGTGGGCCGGG
CTTATTGCGAGGAAACCCACGGCGGCAATGCTGCTGCATCACCTCGTGGCGCAGATGGGCCACCAGAACG
CCGTGGTGGTCAGCCAGAAGACACTTTCCAAGCTCATCGGACGTTCTTTGCGGACGGTCCAATACGCAGT
CAAGGACTTGGTGGCCGAGCGCTGGATCTCCGTCGTGAAGCTCAACGGCCCCGGCACCGTGTCGGCCTAC
GTGGTCAATGACCGCGTGGCGTGGGGCCAGCCCCGCGACCAGTTGCGCCTGTCGGTGTTCAGTGCCGCCG
TGGTGGTTGATCACGACGACCAGGACGAATCGCTGTTGGGGCATGGCGACCTGCGCCGCATCCCGACCCT
GTATCCGGGCGAGCAGCAACTACCGACCGGCCCCGGCGAGGAGCCGCCCAGCCAGCCCGGCATTCCGGGC
ATGGAACCAGACCTGCCAGCCTTGACCGAAACGGAGGAATGGGAACGGCGCGGGCAGCAGCGCCTGCCGA
TGCCCGATGAGCCGTGTTTTCTGGACGATGGCGAGCCGTTGGAGCCGCCGACACGGGTCACGCTGCCGCG
CCGGTAGCACTTGGGTTGCGCAGCAACCCGTAAGTGCGCTGTTCCAGACTATCGGCTGTAGCCGCCTCGC
CGCCCTATACCTTGTCTGCCTCCCCGCGTTGCGTCGCGGTGCATGGAGCCGGGCCACCTCGACCTGAATG
GAAGCCGGCGGCACCTCGCTAACGGATTCACCGTTTTTATCAGGCTCTGGGAGGCAGAATAAATGATCAT
ATCGTCAATTATTACCTCCACGGGGAGAGCCTGAGCAAACTGGCCTCAGGCATTTGAGAAGCACACGGTC
ACACTGCTTCCGGTAGTCAATAAACCGGTAAACCAGCAATAGACATAAGCGGCTATTTAACGACCCTGCC
CTGAACCGACGACCGGGTCGAATTTGCTTTCGAATTTCTGCCATTCATCCGCTTATTATCACTTATTCAG
GCGTAGCACCAGGCGTTTAACTTAATTAATAAGAGCTTGGTGAGCGCTAGGAGTCACTGCCAGGTATCGT
TTGAACACGGCATTAGTCAGGGAAGTCATAACACAGTCCTTTCCCGCAATTTTCTTTTTCTATTACTCTT
GGCCTCCTCTAGTACACTCTATATTTTTTTATGCCTCGGTAATGATTTTCATTTTTTTTTTTTTCCACCT
AGCGGATGACTCTTTTTTTTTCTTAGCGATTGGCATTATCACATAATGAATTATACATTATATAAAGTAA
TGTGATTTCTTCGAAGAATATACTAAAAAATGAGCAGGCAAGATAAACGAAGGCAAAGATGACAGAGCAG
AAAGCCCTAGTAAAGCGTATTACAAATGAAACCAAGATTCAGATTGCGATCTCTTTAAAGGGTGGTCCCC
TAGCGATAGAGCACTCGATCTTCCCAGAAAAAGAGGCAGAAGCAGTAGCAGAACAGGCCACACAATCGCA
AGTGATTAACGTCCACACAGGTATAGGGTTTCTGGACCATATGATACATGCTCTGGCCAAGCATTCCGGC
TGGTCGCTAATCGTTGAGTGCATTGGTGACTTACACATAGACGACCATCACACCACTGAAGACTGCGGGA
TTGCTCTCGGTCAAGCTTTTAAAGAGGCCCTAGGGGCCGTGCGTGGAGTAAAAAGGTTTGGATCAGGATT
TGCGCCTTTGGATGAGGCACTTTCCAGAGCGGTGGTAGATCTTTCGAACAGGCCGTACGCAGTTGTCGAA
CTTGGTTTGCAAAGGGAGAAAGTAGGAGATCTCTCTTGCGAGATGATCCCGCATTTTCTTGAAAGCTTTG
CAGAGGCTAGCAGAATTACCCTCCACGTTGATTGTCTGCGAGGCAAGAATGATCATCACCGTAGTGAGAG
TGCGTTCAAGGCTCTTGCGGTTGCCATAAGAGAAGCCACCTCGCCCAATGGTACCAACGATGTTCCCTCC
ACCAAAGGTGTTCTTATGTAGTGACACCGATTATTTAAAGCTGCAGCATACGATATATATACATGTGTAT
ATATGTATACCTATGAATGTCAGTAAGTATGTATACGAACAGTATGATACTGAAGATGACAAGGTAATGC
ATCATTCTATACGTGTCATTCTGAACGAGGCGCGCTTTCCTATCACGTGCTATAAAAATAATTATAATTT
AAATTTTTTAATATAAATATATAAATTAAAAATAGAAAGTAAAAAAAGAAATTAAAGAAAAAATAGTTTT
TGTTTTCCGAAGATGTAAATCTAGAGACTCTAGGGGGATCGCCAACAAATACTACCTTTTATCTTGCTCT
TCCTGCTCTCAGGTATTAATGCCGAATTGTTTCATCTTGTCTGTGTAGAAGACCACACACGAAAATCCTG
TGATTTTACATTTTACTTATCGTTAATCGAATGTATATCTATTTAATCTGCTTTTCTTGTCTAATAAATA
TATATGTAAAGTACGCTTTTTGTTGAAATTTTTTAAACCTTTGTTTATTTTTTTTTCTTCATTCCGTAAC
TCTTCTACCTTCTTTATTTACTTTCTAAAATCCAAATACAAAACATAAAAATAAATAAACACAGAGTAAA
TTCCCAAATTATTCCATCATTAAAAGATACGAGGCGCGTGTAAGTTACAGGCAAGCGATCCACTAGTATC
TTCCGCTGCATAACCCTGCTTCGGGGTCATTATAGCGATTTTTTCGGTATATCCATCCTTTTTCGCACGA
TATACAGGATTTTGCCAAAGGGTTCGTGTAGACTTTCCTTGGTGTATCCAACGGCGTCAGCCGGGCAGGA
TAGGTGAAGTAGGCCCACCCGCGAGCGGGTGTTCCTTCTTCACTGTCCCTTATTCGCACCTGGCGGTGCT
CAACGGGAATCCTGCTCTGCGAGGCTGGCCGGCTACCGCCGGCGTAACAGATGAGGGCAAGCGGTCACCC
TCCTTGCGGGATTGCCCCGACTCACGCCGGGGCAATGTGCCCTTATTCCTGATTTGACCCGCCTGGTGCC
TTGGTGTCCAGATAATCCACCTTATCGGCAATGAAGTCGGTCCCGTAGACCGTCTGGCCGTCCTTCTCGT
ACTTGGTATTCCGAATCTTGCCCTGCACGAATACCAGCGACCCCTTGCCCAAATACTTGCCGTGGGCCTC
GGCCTGAGAGCCAAAACACTTGATGCGGAAGAAGTCGGTGCGCTCCTGCTTGTCGCCGGCATCGTTGCGC
CACTCTTCATTAACCGCTATATCGAAAATTGCTTGCGGCTTGTTAGAATTGCCATGACGTACCTCGGTGT
CACGGGTAAGATTACCGATAAACTGGAACTGATTATGGCTCATATCGAAAGTCTCCTTGAGAAAGGAGAC
TCTAGTTTAGCTAAACATTGGTTCCGCTGTCAAGAACTTTAGCGGCTAAAATTTTGCGGGCCGCGACCAA
AGGTGCGAGGGGCGGCTTCCGCTGTGTACAACCAGATATTTTTCACCAACATCCTTCGTCTGCTCGATGA
GCGGGGCATGACGAAACATGAGCTGTCGGAGAGGGCAGGGGTTTCAATTTCGTTTTTATCAGACTTAACC
AACGGTAAGGCCAACCCCTCGTTGAAGGTGATGGAGGCCATTGCCGACGCCCTGGAAACTCCCCTACCTC
TTCTCCTGGAGTCCACCGACCTTGACCGCGAGGCACTCGCGGAGATTGCGGGTCATCCTTTCAAGAGCAG
CGTGCCGCCCGGATACGAACGCATCAGTGTGGTTTTGCCGTCACATAAGGCGTTTATCGTAAAGAAATGG
GGCGACGACACCCGAAAAAAGCTGCGTGGAAGGCTCTGACGCCAAGGGTTAGGGCTTGCACTTCCTTCTT
TAGCCGCTAAAACGGCCCCTTCTCTGCGGGCCGTCGGCTCGCGCATCATATCGACATCCTCAACGGAAGC
CGTGCCGCGAATGGCATCGGGCGGGTGCGCTTTGACAGTTGTTTTCTATCAGAACCCCTACGTCGTGCGG
TTCGATTAGCTGTTTGTCTTGCAGGCTAAACACTTTCGGTATATCGTTTGCCTGTGCGATAATGTTGCTA
ATGATTTGTTGCGTAGGGGTTACTGAAAAGTGAGCGGGAAAGAAGAGTTTCAGACCATCAAGGAGCGGGC
CAAGCGCAAGCTGGAACGCGACATGGGTGCGGACCTGTTGGCCGCGCTCAACGACCCGAAAACCGTTGAA
GTCATGCTCAACGCGGACGGCAAGGTGTGGCACGAACGCCTTGGCGAGCCGATGCGGTACATCTGCGACA
TGCGGCCCAGCCAGTCGCAGGCGATTATAGAAACGGTGGCCGGATTCCACGGCAAAGAGGTCACGCGGCA
TTCGCCCATCCTGGAAGGCGAGTTCCCCTTGGATGGCAGCCGCTTTGCCGGCCAATTGCCGCCGGTCGTG
GCCGCGCCAACCTTTGCGATCCGCAAGCGCGCGGTCGCCATCTTCACGCTGGAACAGTACGTCGAGGCGG
GCATCATGACCCGCGAGCAATACGAGGTCATTAAAAGCGCCGTCGCGGCGCATCGAAACATCCTCGTCAT
TGGCGGTACTGGCTCGGGCAAGACCACGCTCGTCAACGCGATCATCAATGAAATGGTCGCCTTCAACCCG
TCTGAGCGCGTCGTCATCATCGAGGACACCGGCGAAATCCAGTGCGCCGCAGAGAACGCCGTCCAATACC
ACACCAGCATCGACGTCTCGATGACGCTGCTGCTCAAGACAACGCTGCGTATGCGCCCCGACCGCATCCT
GGTCGGTGAGGTACGTGGCCCCGAAGCCCTTGATCTGTTGATGGCCTGGAACACCGGGCATGAAGGAGGT
GCCGCCACCCTGCACGCAAACAACCCCAAAGCGGGCCTGAGCCGGCTCGCCATGCTTATCAGCATGCACC
CGGATTCACCGAAACCCATTGAGCCGCTGATTGGCGAGGCGGTTCATGTGGTCGTCCATATCGCCAGGAC
CCCTAGCGGCCGTCGAGTGCAAGAAATTCTCGAAGTTCTTGGTTACGAGAACGGCCAGTACATCACCAAA
ACCCTGTAAGGAGTATTTCCAATGACAACGGCTGTTCCGTTCCGTCTGACCATGAATCGCGGCATTTTGT
TCTACCTTGCCGTGTTCTTCGTTCTCGCTCTCGCGTTATCCGCGCATCCGGCGATGGCC
[234 nt withheld, positions 5660-5893]
GCCGAAATCGCGGCCCTCGGCAACGGGGCGCTGCACCAGGTGCAAGTCGCGGCGGCGGATGCCGTGCGTG
CGGTAGCGGCTGGACGGCTCGCCTAATCATGGCTCTGCGCACGATCCCCATCCGTCGCGCAGGCAACCGA
GAAAACCTGTTCATGGGTGGTGATCGTGAACTGGTGATGTTCTCGGGCCTGATGGCGTTTGCGCTGATTT
TCAGCGCCCAAGAGCTGCGGGCCACCGTGGTCGGTCTGATCCTGTGGTTCGGGGCGCTCTATGCGTTCCG
AATCATGGCGAAGGCCGATCCGAAGATGCGGTTCGTGTACCTGCGTCACCGCCGGTACAAGCCGTATTAC
CCGGCCCGCTCGACCCCGTTCCGCGAGAACACCAATAGCCAAGGGAAGCAATACCGATGATCCAAGCAAT
TGCGATTGCAATCGCGGGCCTCGGCGCGCTTCTGTTGTTCATCCTCTTTGCCCGCATCCGCGCGGTCGAT
GCCGAACTGAAACTGAAAAAGCATCGTTCCAAGGACGCCGGCCTGGCCGATCTGCTCAACTACGCCGCTG
TCGTCGATGACGGCGTAATCGTGGGCAAGAACGGCAGCTTTATGGCTGCCTGGCTGTACGAGGGCGATGA
CAACGCAAGCAGCACCGACCAGCAGCGCGAAGTAGTGTCCGCCCGCATCAACCAGGCCCTCGCGGGCCTG
GGAAGTGGGTGGATGATCCATGTGGACGCCGTGCGGCGTCCTGCTCCGAACTACGCGGAGCGGGGCCTGT
CGGCGTTCCCTGACCGTCTGACGGCAGCGATTGAAGAAGAGCGCCGGCGGCATTTCGAGAGCCTGGGAAC
GATGTACGAGGGCTATTTCGTCCTCACCTTGACCTGGTTCCCGCCGCTGCTCGCCCAGCGCAAGTTCGTC
GAGCTGATGTTTGACGACGACGCGACCGCACCGGATCGCAAGGCGCGCACGCGGGGCCTCATCGACCAAT
TCAAGCGTGACGTGCGCAGCATCGAGTCGCGCCTGTCGTCGGCCGTGTCGCTCACTCGCTTGAAGGGGCA
CAAGATCGTCAACGAGGACGGCACGACCGTCACGCATGACGACTTCCTGCGCTGGCTGCAATTCTGCGTG
ACGGGCCTGCACCATCCGGTGCAGCTCCCCAGCAACCCGATGTACCTGGACGCCCTGGTCGGCGGACAGG
AAATGTGGGGCGGGGTAGTGCCCAAGGTCGGCCGCAAGTTCGTCCAGGTGGTCGCTCTCGAAGGCTTCCC
CTTGGAGTCCTATCCCGGCATCCTGACGGCGCTCGGCGAGCTGCCCTGCGAGTATCGGTGGTCGAGCCGG
TTCATCTTCATGGACCAGCACGAAGCCGTGAAGCACCTCGACAAGTTCCGCAAGAAGTGGCGGCAGAAGA
TTCGCGGCTTCTTCGACCAGGTGTTCAACACGAACACCGGCCCGGTCGATCAGGACGCGCTTTCGATGGT
GGCCGATGCTGAGGCGGCCATTGCCGAAGTCAACAGCGGCATCGTGGCCGTGGGCTACTACACCAGCGTC
GTCGTGCTGATGGATGAGGACCGCACGCGCCTGGAAGCTGCGGCCCGCGATGTTGAAAAGGCCGTCAACC
GGTTGGGCTTTGCCGCGCGCATCGAGTCCATCAACACCCTGGACGCCTTCCTTGGTAGTTTGCCGGGCCA
CGGCGTGGAAAACGTCCGCCGGCCGCTCATCAACACGATGAACCTGGCCGACCTGCTGCCGACCAGCACC
ATCTGGACCGGCAACGCGAACGCGCCATGCCCGATGTACCCGCCGCTGTCGCCGGCGCTCATGCACTGCG
TCACGCAAGGATCAACGCCGTTCCGGCTGAACCTGCACGTGCGCGACCTCGGCCACACCTTTATGTTCGG
GCCGACCGGCGCAGGTAAATCGACGCACCTGGCGATCCTCGCCGCGCAGCTCCGTCGCTATGCCGGCATG
TCGATCTTCGCCTTTGACAAGGGCATGTCGATGTACCCGCTGGCCGCCGGCATCCGTGCGGCCACGAAGG
GCACCAGCGGCCTGCACTTCACCGTGGCGGCCGACGACGAACGCCTGGCGTTCTGCCCGTTGCAGTTCCT
GAGCACCAAGGGCGACCGTGCTTGGGCGATGGAGTGGATCGACACCATCCTGGCGTTGAACGGCGTCGAA
ACGACCCCGGCCCAGCGCAACGAAATCGGCAACGCGATCATGAGCATGCACGCCAGCGGCGCGCGCACGC
TCTCCGAGTTCAGCGTGACGATTCAGGATGAGGCGATCCGCGAGGCGATCCGCCAGTACACCGTCGATGG
CGCAATGGGCCATCTGCTCGACGCCGAAGAGGACGGCTTGGCGCTGTCCGACTTTACAGTGTTCGAGATC
GAAGAGCTGATGAACCTCGGCGAGAAATTCGCCCTGCCTGTGTTGCTCTACCTGTTCCGCCGTATCGAGC
GCGCCCTGACGGGCCAGCCGGCCGTCATCATCCTGGACGAAGCCTGGTTGATGCTCGGCCACCCGGCATT
CCGCGCGAAGATCAGGGAATGGCTCAAGGTGCTGCGTAAGGCCAACTGCCTTGTGCTGATGGCAACGCAG
AGCCTGTCCGACGCCGCCAACAGCGGCATCCTGGACGTGATCGTGGAATCGACCGCGACCAAGATTTTCC
TGCCGAATATTTACGCCAGGGATGAGGACACGGCGGCCCTGTACCGCCGCATGGGCCTGAACGCTCGCCA
GATCGAGATTCTGGCCCAGGCCGTTCCCAAGCGTCAGTACTACTACGTGTCGGAAAACGGCCGCCGTCTC
TACGACCTGGCACTTGGCCCGCTCGCGCTCGCGTTCGTCGGCGCATCCGACAAGGAATCCGTCGCCATCA
TCAAGAACCTGGAAGCCAAGTTCGGCGACCAGTGGGTGGATGAATGGCTGCGTGGCCGGGGCCTCGCCCT
TGATGAATACCTGGAGGCAGCATGAGTTTTGCAGACACGATCAAGGGCTTGATCTTCAAGAAGAAGCCCG
CAACGGCCGCAGCAGCGGCGACGCCGGCCGCGACCGGCCCGCAAACCGACAACCCGTACCTGACGGCGCG
GCGCACCTGGAACGACCACGTTGGTTCCGTTGTGTCGCAAAAGCAGACCTGGCAGGTTGTCGGCATCCTT
TCGCTGATGATCGTCCTCGCGGCGGTCGGCGGCATCATCCACATCGGCAGCCAGTCGAAGTTCGTGCCCT
ATGTCTACGAGGTAGACAAGCTCGGGCAGACGGCCGCCGTGGGGCCGATGACCAGGGCGTCGAAAGCCGA
TCCGCGTGTCATTCACGCCTCGGTGGCTGAGTTCGTCGGCGATGCTCGCCTGGTGACGCCGGACGTAGCT
TTGCAGCGCAAGGCCGTCTACCGCCTCTATGCCAAGCTCGGGCCGAATGACCCGGCCACCGCCAAGATGA
ACGAATGGCTCAACGGCACCGCCGACGCCAGCCCGTTCGCTCGCGCGGCCGTCGAAACGGTCAGCACCGA
AATCACTTCCGTAATCCCGCAGACGCCCGACACCTGGCAGGTCGATTGGGTCGAGACGACGCGCGACAGG
CAAGGCGTGGTGAAAGGCCAGCCCGTGCGCATGCGGGCCTTGGTGACGGTCTACGTCGTCGAGCCGACGG
CGGACACCAAGGAAGAACAACTGCGAAACAACCCGGCCGGGATCTACGTCCTGGACTTCTCCTGGTCGAG
ACTTCTGTGAGGCACTGAATTATGAAAAAGGAACTGTTTGCTTTGGTCCTGGCCGCGTCCGTTAGCGTGC
CTGCATTTGCCGCCGATCCCGGCGCGGACCTGACTGACCTCTATTTTTCCGGCAAGAACCCGGAGCTGAC
CGCGCAAGAGCGGGCGGCCATCGCCATCGCCAAGAAGTGGGAGGCGGGTACCGCCGGCATGCGGCCGGTG
GCCGGCCCCGGTGGTTCGGTGCGCTTCCTGTTCGGCGCGCAGCAGCCGAGCATCGTATGCGCCGTGCTGC
AAGTGTGCGACGTGGCCCTGCAACCCGGCGAGCAAGTCAACTCGATCAACCTGGGCGACACCGCCCGTTG
GACGGTCGAGCCGGCCATTACCGGCAGCGGCGCGAACGAAACCCAGCACCTCATCATCAAGCCGATGGAT
GTGGGCCTGGAAACCAGCCTGGTCGTGACCACGGACCGCCGCAGCTACCACATGCGCCTGCGCTCGCATC
GCACGCAGTACATGCCGCAGGTGTCGTTCACCTACCCGGAAGATGCCCTTGCGAAGTGGGACGCCATCAA
GAACCGCGAACAGCGGGATCGCGTCGAGAAAACCACTCCGCAGACCGGCGAGTACCTGGGCAACCTGAGC
TTCAACTACTCCGTCAGCGGGTCCACGTCGTGGAAGCCGGTGCGCGTCTACAACGACGGCAAGAAAACCA
TCATCCAGATGCCGCACTCGATGGAACAGACCGAAGCGCCGACGCTCCTGGTCGTTCGCAGGGAGGGCGG
CCTGTTCTCCGACGATGAAACGGTGATGGTCAACTACCGGGTCCAGGGCGACCGCTACATCGTCGATACG
ATTTTCGACAAGGCCATCCTCATCGCGGGCGTGGGCAGCAGCCAGGACCGCGTGACCATTTCAAGGGGGA
ACTAAACCATGCGTAAGATTCTGACCGTCATCGCACTCGCGGCCACGTTGGCCGGCTGCGCGACCTCCAA
GTACGGCAGCTTCGTCCAGGACGCGCCGGCCGCCTACAACCAGACCATTGCGACCGACGCGGTGAAGCAG
CTCGTCAAGCTCTACCCGCCGGCGCAAACCAAGCTGGAATTGCAGCAGGCTACGCCCGATCCGTTCGGCA
TTGCCCTGGTCACTGACCTTCGCGCCCAGGGCTATGCTGTCATGGAGTACAAGCCCGACGGCAACGCGGC
CGCAGCTCCGGCTGCTGCGTCCTCGGCCGCTGCGAAGCCGGCAACGCCGCAAGCCCAGGGCGGCTATCCG
CTGCGCTACGTGCTGGACCAATTCAGCGACAGCAACCTGTATCGCCTGACCGTCATGGTCGGCTCTCAAT
CGCTCACGCGCGCCTACCTCGCCCAAAACAACACGATGGTCCCGGCCGGCGCATGGGTTCGGAAGGAGTA
AGCCAATGAGCGAAGATCAAATGGCACCGGACGCATCGCCAGATGCGGTCAAGCCGAAAAGCGGGGTTCG
CCGCGTCAACAACATGCCGATGTACCTCATCGGCGGTGTGCTCGGCATCTTCCTGCTGGTGATGGCCCTG
GTTGCTGCGGATCGCGCTGCGCAGCAGAACCAGCCGGGAGCTGCGAAGGCTGAGAAGGCCGGCAGCACCA
GCATGTTTGCCGACGAAATTGCCGGCAAACAGCAGGACGGCATCATCAAGGCCAAGCCGCTGGAGATTCC
GCCGGAACAAACCGCCCAGCAACCGACGACGGAGCTGACGCCAGCCCCGGCGCAGGGAACGACTATCACG
GTCGCACGGCCCGAGAACCTGGACCAGCCCCCGACGCCGCCGCAGGGTGCGCGCAACGAGGACCTGGACC
GCATCCGCATGGCGAAGTTGCAGATGCTGGAAGAGGCGATCAAGGCCAAGACGACGGTGCGCATCGACGC
GCCGCGCAGCCAGGGCAGCGCCGGCGGCGGTGCTCCGCAGGGCCGCGAGGAAACCCTTGCGCGCATCCAG
GAGCTGCGTCGGCAGGCTGAGAACGCCCGCGCCACCGATCCGACCGCCGCCTATCAGGCCGCGCTTGCGC
AGGCTCGCACGATGGGCGGCGCGGCAGGGGGTGGCGGTATGGGCGGCTCGGGTGCGCCGACCCTCGTGCA
GACCTCGAACCGCAGTGGTGGCGGCGCTGGCTATGGGTCGTTCGACAACCGCAGCGAGGGCGACCGTTGG
CGGCTCGACTCCCAGCCGGAAGCACCTGCAACGCCCTATGTGCTGCGCGCTGGCTTCGTCGTTCCGGCTA
CGCTTATCTCGGGCATCAACTCCGATCTGCCAGGCCAAATCATGGCCCAGGTATCGCAGTCGGTGTACGA
CACGGCGACCGGCAAGCACATGCTCATCCCCCAAGGCTCGCGCCTGGTGGGCAGCTACTCGAACGATGTG
GCCTACGGGCAGAAGCGCGTTCTGGTGGCATGGCAGCGCATCATCTTCCCCGACGGCAAGGCAATGGACA
TTGGGGCCATGCCGGGCGGCGATAGCGCTGGGTATGCAGGCTTCAACGACAAGGTCAACAACTACTACTT
CCGCACCTTCGCATCGGCATTCCTCATGTCGGGCGTCGTTGCGGGCATCAGCTTGAGTCAGGACCGTGGC
AACAGCAACAGCGGTTACGGACGACAAGACGCGGGTTCCGCGATGAGTGAAGCGTTGGGTCAACAGCTCG
GCCAAGTAACGGCGCAGATGATCGCCAAAAACTTGAATATCGCGCCGACGCTGGAAATCCGTCCGGGCTA
TCGCTTCAACGTCATTGTCACGAAAGACATGACGTTTTCTAAGCCCTACCAGGCGTTTGACTATTAACTC
CAAGGAGTAACTTATGAAGAAGCTCGCTAAGAATGTTTTAGCCGCTAAAGTAGCTCTGGTGCTGGCCCTC
TCGGTCGGCACCTTGGCGGTCACGCCTGCGCAAGCGGGCATTCCGGTCATCGACGGCACCAACCTGTCAC
AAACCACTGTCACCGCGATTCAGCAGGTTGCGCAGGTCCAGAAGCAAATCGAGGAATACCGGACGCAGTT
GCAGCAGTACGAAAACATGCTGCAAAACACGGTGGCCCCGGCCGCCTACGTGTGGGACCAGGCGCAGTCC
ACCATCAACGGCCTGATGAGCGCCGTTGATACCCTGAACTACTACAAGAACCAGGCGGGCAGCATCGACG
CTTACCTGGGCAAGTTCAAGGACGTGTCCTACTACAAGGGGTCGCCGTGCTTCTCCCTGTCGGGCTGCTC
GGAAAGCGAGCGCAAGGCGATGGAAGAGAACCGCCGCCTGGCGTCCGAATCGCAGAAAAAGGCCAACGAT
GCGCTGTTCCGTGGCCTCGATCAGCAGCAGAGCAACCTCAAGTCCGACGCCGCCACGCTGGAGCAATTGA
AGGGCAAGGCGACGACGGCGCAGGGCCAGTTGGAAGCCCTCGGCTACGCCAACCAGTTCGCCAGCCAGCA
GGCCAACCAGCTCATGCAAATCCGTGGCCTTCTGCTTGCGCAGCAGAACGCCATCGCCACGCAGATGCAG
GCCCAGCAGGACCGGCAGGCCCAGCAGGACGCTGCGGGCGCGAAGCTGCGCGAGGGTTCGTACCGCGCAA
GCCCGTCTAAGACCTGGTGAGGGGAGGCGCGATGAAGAAATCCAACTTCATCGCAGTTGCCGCGCTGGCC
GCCGTCATGGCGGCCAGCCTGGCAGGCTGCGACAACAAGCCCGACACCGACAAGCTGACCTGCGCCGATC
TGCCGAAGGTCACGGATGCCGCTCAACGCGCGGAGCTGTTGAAGAAGTGCCCGCGCGGAGAACCGGGAGG
CTTCAAGCCCAGCGAAAAGAAAGAGTGGTGATGACGTATGAAAATCCAGACTAGAGCTGCCGCGCTCGCG
GTCCTGATGCTGGCCTTGATGCCGGTAGCGGCATACGCCCAAATCGACAATTCGGGCATCCTCGACAACG
TATTGCAGCGCTACCAGAACGCCGCGAGCGGCTGGGCCACTGTCGTCCAGAACGCCGCAACCTGGCTGTT
CTGGACCTTGACCGTGATTAGCATGGTCTGGACCTTCGGCATGATGGCACTGCGCAAGGCCGACATTGGC
GAGTTCTTCGCCGAGTTCGTGCGGTTCACCATCTTCACCGGCTTCTTCTGGTGGCTGCTGACCAACGGCC
CGAATTTCGCGTCGTCCATCTATGCGTCCCTGCGGCAGATTGCAGGCCAGGCAACGGGGTTGGGGCAGGG
GCTTTCGCCGTCCGGCATCGTCGATGTTGGCTTCGAGATTTTCTTCAAGGTGATGGACGAAACCTCGTAC
TGGTCGCCGGTCGATAGCTTCGTCGGTGCCTCGTTGGCGGCCGCCATCCTCTGCATCCTGGCCCTGGTCG
GCGTGAATATGCTTCTGCTCCTGGCGTCCGGATGGATTCTTGCCTACGGCGGTGTGTTCTTCCTGGGCTT
CGGCGGCTCGCGCTGGACCTCGGACATGGCGATCAACTACTACAAGACCGTCCTCGGGGTCGCCGCGCAG
CTCTTCGCAATGGTGCTGCTCGTAGGCATCGGCAAGACCTTCCTCGATGACTACTACAGCCGCATGAGCG
AAGGCATCAACTTCAAGGAACTTGGAGTGATGCTGATCGTCGGCCTGATCCTGCTCGTTCTGGTCAACAA
GGTGCCGCAGCTCATCGCCGGCATCATCACCGGCGCGAGCGTCGGCGGTGCTGGTATCGGCCAGTTCGGC
GCTGGCACGCTCGTCGGTGCGGCCGCGACGGCCGGCGCGGCAATCGCAACTGGCGGCGCATCTATCGCGG
CCGGCGCTGCGGCGGCGGCCGGTGGCGCGCAGGCCATCATGGCGGCCGCGTCGAAGGCCAGCGATAACGT
CTCTGCCGGCACTGACATTCTGTCGAGCATGATGGGCGGCGGCGGTGGCGGCGGCGGTGGTAGCGCCGGC
ACCAGCGGCGGCGACGGCGGCGGCTCGGGTGGCGGCGGTGGCTCGGGCGGCGGTGAAACCCCGATGGCCT
CGGCCGCCGGCGACAACAGCAGCGGCGCACGCGGCGGCAGTTCGGGCGGCGGCTCGGGTGGTGGCCGTTC
GTCTGGCGGTATCGGTGCCACGGCGGCCAAGGGCGGCCGGATCGCGGCCGATACCGTCGCCAACCTGGCG
AAAGGTGCCGGCTCGATTGCCAAGGCCAAGGCCGGCGAAATGCGCGCATCGGCCCAGGAACGCATCGGCG
ATACCGTAGGCGGCAAGATCGCGCAGGCAATTCGCGGCGCGGGTGCGGCGGCGCAGACCGCTGCAACCGT
CGCCGATAGCAACAGCCAGGCGCAGGAACAACCTGCACCGGCACCCGCACCGTCGTTCGACGACAACAGC
CTTTCCGCAAGCAACAACAGGGAAGCGGCCGCCGACGCGGATTCCGAAGTGGCGAGCTTCGTCAACAAGC
CCGCCCAATCCTGAAACGACTCTTAGGAGCTACGACCGGGGAGGGGATAGCGATATCCCCCTACCCTCAC
CAGGTCAGAACCGGCCTGATGACGGTGATGATTTGCGAACGATTGACAGGCCCGAAGTAGCGGCCGTCGA
AAGACGTGTCGCTTACGTCGGACATAAGCAGAACCTCGGCGGTCCCCAGGGTGTAGCTGTCGGACTGATA
ACGAGGCAGCGGCCGTCCTGATGGATCGGCCTTGATGAGCGCGCTGTGAGGCAGCAGCCCGCCATTCACG
CGCACGCCGGCGTCGGTGATGGCAACCTCGTCGCCTTTAGCGGCTAAAACTCGCTTCATCATGTAGCCGT
AGTCGCCGGGGCAGAAACCGCCGGCGATGTAGCCCCGCTCCTTGGCGTCCGAAAACACGCCGACTTGCGG
CGGGCAGAACATGACGTAAGCCCCCTTCTCCACCGGCGCATTCGATTTCCAGTACAGGCCGACCGGAATG
CTTTTGGTGGTGTTGACCTTCGCGCCGGCGAGATAGGCCGCGCCAGCGAGCAACAAGGCCGCGCCGCCTC
CGATGGCGACGTACTTGGTGAGGCGCTGGAAGCGGCTCATATCGTGATCCCCTCCCCTTCCTCGACGGTG
GCCGTCTGGATCAGCTTGTCGCTGACCTTCGGAGCCGGTACGGCCGCGCGGGCCTGGAATATCGGGTCTT
TGAAGTAGAGCGGCTGCTTGCCGTAGATCGCGGGATAGCCGGCGACGTACACAACCATGTCGCCCGCCTC
TTCAATGCTGCCGTCGGCGCTCTTCTTCGGCCCCGGCATGCGCAGGCATTCATCGGGGGTCAGCAATGGC
CGCTGCACTTCCTGGAAGGTCCGCGAGACGTTGCCCAACAGCGCCGACGTGCGGCGGCCGCTCGTCGTGA
TCTGCTCCTTCACGATGGTCGTGGTGCCTGTCAGTTTTGACAGGTGCTCGGCCGTCTCCACGCGGTTCGG
CGGGTAGGCGTTCTGCACGTGGCAGTTCGACGTGATGCTTTCGTCGTGGCCGTAGCCGGTTTCGCGGCTC
TTGAGCTGGTTAATGTCCTGGCAGATGAGGTAGCACTTGATGCCGTAGCCGGCGACGAAGGCAAGGGACT
CTTGCAGGATTTCGAGCTTGCCCAGGCTGGGGAACTCGTCGAGCATCATCAGCAGACGATGCTTGTAGTG
CGCGACAGGACGGCCGTTCTCGAAGTCCATCTTGTCGGCCAGCAGCCGGACGATCATGTTGACCATGACG
CGCACCAGAGGCCGCAGACGGGCCTTGTCGTTGGGCTGCGTCACGATGAACAGGCTTACCGGGTCGTCGT
GGTGCATCAGTTGCTTGATGCGGAAGTCGGACTTGCTGACGTTGCGGGCCACAACCGGGTCGCGGTACAG
GGCCAGGTAGGACTTGGCGGTGGACAGCACGGAACCGGATTCTTCCTCCGGGCGGTCCATCATGTCGCGG
GCCGCAGAGCCGACCGCAGGGTGGTTCTGCCCGTCAACGTGGCCGTAGGTGGTCATTTCCATCCAAAGCT
CGCCCACGTCGCGGTTCGGGTCGGCAAGCATGCCGTCCACCGACGGCAGGGTGGCCGGCGTACCCTCGTT
CTTAGCCTTGTAGAGCGCGTGCAGGATGACGCCGACAAGCAGCGCCTGGCTGGTTTTCTGCCAGTGCGAT
TCCAGGCCCTTGCCGTCCGGATCGACGATCAGGGTGGCAAGGTTCTGCACGTCGCCAACCTCGTACTCGG
TCCCCAAGCGGATTTCATCGAGCGGGTTCCAGCACGCGCTACCCTGCGCGGATGCCGGCTCAAAGCGCAC
GACCTTGTTGCGGGCATGCTTCTTCCGCCAGCCGGCGGTCAGCGCCCACAACTCGCCTTTCAGGTCGGTG
ATGACGGCGCTGTGCGCCCAGGAAAGCAGCGTCGGAACGACCAGGCCGACGCCCTTGCCGGAGCGCGTCG
GCGCGTAGGTCAAGACGTGCTCGGGGCCGTTGTGCCGCAGGTAGTGGAACTTGCCGTCCTTGTCCTGCCA
GCCGCCCACATAGACGCCGCTGGAAGTGGGCGGGTGTTTGCCTGACACCAGCTCGACGACGGTGCGCGGC
CGGGGCAGCAGGCCGGCGGCCTGTATGTCCTTCTTGTCGGCCCAGCGGGCCGAACCGTGCAGATAGTCGT
TCGCCTTGCCGGTGTTCGCCTTGACCATCTGCGTGACGGCCGTGCCCAGCAGGCCCACGGTCGAAACGAC
CATACCCATGCTGGCCGCGCGCATGAAATCGTCGGGATATTGGCCGTACCACTTGCCGGCCCATTGAAGG
ATCGACCAGGGCGTGTAGACGTGGTTGATATTCCAGCCAAGTCCGGCCTGATACTGGAAGGAATGGGCGA
AATATTGCGTCGCGGTCTGCAAGCCTGCCCCAAGGGACAGGCCGGCGAGGATGGGAACGGTCTTGCTGGC
CTTCGGTTTTTTCGCCCGTATCTGTGGCCCCACGGCGTTGTTTCGGTTCTTCATCTACTCCTACCTCGGG
TAGTTTTAAGGGAGCCTCGCGGGGTCACGGTGACGGGATCACCGATGGCGAGGCGCTTCATGCGTTGCAC
CGTGGCCTTATCGACGGGCAGCACCAGAATCTCGTCGTTTTCTTTCCTCAACAGGGCCAGCGCCTGGTCC
TCGACGTTCCGGGTGCCTGCATAGGACAGCGCACCAACATAATCAGTATATCGTGCATGCTTCGGTATAT
CGAAGCCGTTTAGCCGCTTTTGCTCGCGCTCGGCAACATATTTCTCGGCCGCCGCGATCTGTTCGGGCTT
TAGCCCTCTTCCTGGCCCAGAAACTCCCCGTCGCAGTGCGTGAGCTGGTTCGGCTCCTTGCTGCTCCACG
TGACCAGGAACATCACGCGGCAATAGCATTTCAGCTCCGCCGGCGATGCGAACCACACCGAGTTGGGACA
GCGCTCGCAAACGGTTTTGGCTTTGGGGCGGCGGCTTTCGTCCAATGCGTCCAACGTTGGGCTTGCGGAG
TGCGACGGTTCCGCCGGCGCTGACGGCGCGAGCGTCCCGTCGGTCGCCGTCGCCGCCTGTGGCGTTGAGG
GTGGTTCTGGCTGCGGCAGGTCGAATGCCTCCATCGCCGCCGCGATCTCTTCGTCCGTCATTTCGTTCGG
GTTGCTCATGTGCTTGCTCCTTCGTCAGTAGTTCTTGACGGCGGCGCTCAAGGGCGGCGTCGTCAAAGGT
GATTGCCAGACGGCCAGCGGCGGCCGCCTGCGCGATCCGCTCCTTGAACTCTGCTGTGCCGTTGACGGTG
ATCCGGTCGCCGAAGCGCTCCATTGCCAGGCGCAGGGCGGCGTCCAGGCCGTCCGTGGTGGCCTCGCGCG
AGACTTGCAGGCGGTCGCCGTCGTCGCGGACGGCGCTGCTGCCGACGCGATAGATGATGGTTCCCTTCTT
CGTGATGTTGTCCGTCACGGCCGCATGGCCCGGCTTGGCCTCGCCGCTGCCCTGGATGGTGTTGCCCTTG
AGGTCGCTGCGGCCCTCGCGTGCGCGCAGCGCGGCCAGGGCCTTGTCGTCGCCCTTCATCGCCTCGGCCT
TGAGCCAGTCGGCCCACGCGCGGCGCTGCGTGCGCTCCTGGACCGCCTGACGGCCCTGCCGGTACTCGCG
GTTGATCTTGTCCGGGTCGGCGCGCAGAGCCTTGTGCGCCTGCGCGTACATCAGTCGCTTTGCAATGCGC
CCCTCGCCCAGCAGCTTGATAGCGGCGCGGCGCAGCCGGTTGCTGCGCATCGCGGCTTCAATCAGGCGGT
CACGACGCCGGCGCAGCGTGTCCAGCTCGCCCTTGCGCACGGCCCCCATTTCCTGGCGTTCAGACTGATA
CCGGGCGTATAGCTCGGTGGTGTCGATGCGGGTCTTGAGCGGCTTCGCTCGATACTCCCGCCGCCGGGGG
GCTTCGCCGCCCTCGGCTGGCGTGAATGCCCCGAATCGGGCTTCGAGCTTCGGCTTGGACAGGTCGCGCG
AAACGGTGCTGGCCTTGACCGTCGTGCCGTCGCCGGCCTCGAAGATGAAGCCGTTTCCGCGCTCGCGCAG
CTTAAGCCCGTTTTCCCGCAGGACGCGGTGCAGGTCCTCCCAGGATTGCGCCGCTTGCAGCTCCGGCAGG
CATTCGCGCTTGATCCAGCCGACCAGGCTTTCCACGCCCGCGTGCCGCTCCATGTCGTTCGCGCGGTTCT
CGGAAACGCGCTGCCGCGTTTCGTGATTGTCACGCTCAAGCCCGTAGTCCCGTTCGAGCGTCGCGCAGAG
GTCAGCGAGGGCGCGGTAGGCCCGATACGGCTCATGGATGGTGTTTCGGGTCGGGTGAATCTTGTTGATG
GCGATATGGATGTGCAGGTTGTCGGTGTCGTGATGCACGGCACTGACGCGCTGATGCTCGGCGAAGCCAA
GCCCAGCGCAGATGCGGTCCTCAATCGCGCGCAACGTCTCCGCGTCGGGCTTCTCTCCCGCGCGGAAGCT
AACCAGCAGGTGATAGGTCTTGTCGGCCTCGGAACGGGTGTTGCCGTGCTGGGTCGCCATCACCTCGGCC
ATGACAGCGGGCAGGGTGTTTGCCTCGCAGTTCGTGACGCGCACGTGACCCAGGCGCTCGGTCTTGCCTT
GCTCGTCGGTGATGTACTTCACCAGCTCCGCGAAGTCGCTCTTCTTGATGGAGCGCATGGGGACGTGCTT
GGCAATCACGCGCACCCCCCGGCCGTTTTAGCGGCTAAAAAAGTCATGGCTCTGCCCTCGGGCGGACCAC
GCCCATCATGACCTTGCCAAGCTCGTCCTGCTTCTCTTCGATCTTCGCCAGCAGGGCGAGGATCGTGGCA
TCACCGAACCGCGCCGTGCGCGGGTCGTCGGTGAGCCAGAGTTTCAGCAGGCCGCCCAGGCGGCCCAGGT
CGCCATTGATGCGGGCCAGCTCGCGGACGTGCTCATAGTCCACGACGCCCGTGATTTTGTAGCCCTGGCC
GACGGCCAGCAGGTAGGCCGACAGGCTCATGCCGGCCGCCGCCGCCTTTTCCTCAATCGCTCTTCGTTCG
TCTGGAAGGCAGTACACCTTGATAGGTGGGCTGCCCTTCCTGGTTGGCTTGGTTTCATCAGCCATCCGCT
TGCCCTCATCTGTTACGCCGGCGGTAGCCGGCCAGCCTCGCAGAGCAGGATTCCCGTTGAGCACCGCCAG
GTGCGAATAAGGGACAGTGAAGAAGGAACACCCGCTCGCGGGTGGGCCTACTTCACCTATCCTGCCCGGC
TGACGCCGTTGGATACACCAAGGAAAGTCTACACGAACCCTTTGGCAAAATCCTGTATATCGTGCGAAAA
AGGATGGATATACCGAAAAAATCGCTATAATGACCCCGAAGCAGGGTTATGCAGCGGAAAAGCGCTGCTT
CCCTGCTGTTTTGTGGAATATCTACCGACTGGAAACAGGCAAATGCAGGAAATTACTGAACTGAGGGGAC
AGGCGAGAGACGATGCCAAAGAGCTACACCGACGAGCTGGCCGAGTGGGTTGAATCCCGCGCGGCCAAGA
AGCGCCGGCGTGATGAGGCTGCGGTTGCGTTCCTGGCGGTGAGGGCGGATGTCGAGGCGGCGTTAGCGTC
CGGCTATGCGCTCGTCACCATTTGGGAGCACATGCGGGAAACGGGGAAGGTCAAGTTCTCCTACGAGACG
TTCCGCTCGCACGCCAGGCGGCACATCAAGGCCAAGCCCGCCGATGTGCCCGCACCGCAGGCCAAGGCTG
CGGAACCCGCGCCGGCACCCAAGACGCCGGAGCCACGGCGGCCGAAGCAGGGGGGCAAGGCTGAAAAGCC
GGCCCCCGCTGCGGCCCCGACCGGCTTCACCTTCAACCCAACACCGGACAAAAAGGATCTACTGTAATGG
CGAAAATTCACATGGTTTTGCAGGGCAAGGGCGGGGTCGGCAAGTCGGCCATCGCCGCGATCATTGCGCA
GTACAAGATGGACAAGGGGCAGACACCCTTGTGCATCGACACCGACCCGGTGAACGCGACGTTCGAGGGC
TACAAGGCCCTGAACGTCCGCCGGCTGAACATCATGGCCGGCGACGAAATTAACTCGCGCAACTTCGACA
CCCTGGTCGAGCTGATTGCGCCGACCAAGGATGACGTGGTGATCGACAACGGTGCCAGCTCGTTCGTGCC
TCTGTCGCATTACCTCATCAGCAACCAGGTGCCGGCTCTGCTGCAAGAAATGGGGCATGAGCTGGTCATC
CATACCGTCGTCACCGGCGGCCAGGCTCTCCTGGACACGGTGAGCGGCTTCGCCCAGCTCGCCAGCCAGT
TCCCGGCCGAAGCGCTTTTCGTGGTCTGGCTGAACCCGTATTGGGGGCCTATCGAGCATGAGGGCAAGAG
CTTTGAGCAGATGAAGGCGTACACGGCCAACAAGGCCCGCGTGTCGTCCATCATCCAGATTCCGGCCCTC
AAGGAAGAAACCTACGGCCGCGATTTCAGCGACATGCTGCAAGAGCGGCTGACGTTCGACCAGGCGCTGG
CCGATGAATCGCTCACGATCATGACGCGGCAACGCCTCAAGATCGTGCGGCGCGGCCTGTTTGAACAGCT
CGACGCGGCGGCCGTGCTATGAGCGACCAGATTGAAGAGCTGATCCGGGAGATTGCGGCCAAGCACGGCA
TCGCCGTCGGCCGCGACGACCCGGTGCTGATCCTGCATACCATCAACGCCCGGCTCATGGCCGACAGTGC
GGCCAAGCAAGAGGAAATCCTTGCCGCGTTCAAGGAAGAGCTGGAAGGGATCGCCCATCGTTGGGGCGAG
GACGCCAAGGCCAAAGCGGAGCGGATGCTGAACGCGGCCCTGGCGGCCAGCAAGGACGCAATGGCGAAGG
TAATGAAGGACAGCGCCGCGCAGGCGGCCGAAGCGATCCGCAGGGAAATCGACGACGGCCTTGGCCGCCA
GCTCGCGGCCAAGGTCGCGGACGCGCGGCGCGTGGCGATGATGAACATGATCGCCGGCGGCATGGTGTTG
TTCGCGGCCGCCCTGGTGGTGTGGGCCTCGTTATGAATCGCAGAGGCGCAGATGAAAAAGCCCGGCGTTG
CCGGGCTTTGTTTTTGCGTTAGCTGGGCTTGTTTGACAGGCCCAAGCTCTGACTGCGCCCGCGCTCGCGC
TCCTGGGCCTGTTTCTTCTCCTGCTCCTGCTTGCGCATCAGGGCCTGGTGCCGTCGGGCTGCTTCACGCA
TCGAATCCCAGTCGCCGGCCAGCTCGGGATGCTCCGCGCACATCTTGCGCGTCGCCAGTTCCTCGATCTT
GGGCGCGTGAATGCCCATGCCTTCCTTGATTTCGCGCACCATGTCCAGCCGCGTGTGCAGGGTCTGCAAG
CGGGCTTGCTGTTGGGCCTGCTGCTGCTGCCAGGCGGCCTTTGTACGCGGCAGGGACAGCAAGCCGGGGG
CATTGGACTGTAGCTGCTGCAAACGCGCCTGCTGACGGTCTACGAGCTGTTCTAGGCGGTCCTCGATGCG
CTCCACCTGGTCATGCTTTGCCTGCACGTAGAGCGCAAGGGTCTGCTGGTAGGTCTGCTCGATGGGCGCG
GATTCTAAGAGGGCCTGCTGTTCCGTCTCGGCCTCCTGGGCCGCCTGTAGCAAATCCTCGCCGCTGTTGC
CGCTGGACTGCTTTACTGCCGGGGACTGCTGTTGCCCTGCTCGCGCCGTCGTCGCAGTTCGGCTTGCCCC
CACTCGATTGACTGCTTCATTTCGAGCCGCAGCGATGCGATCTCGGATTGCGTCAACGGACGGGGCAGCG
CGGAGGTGTCCGGCTTCTCCTTGGGTGAGTCGGTCGATGCCATAGCCAAAGGTTTCCTTCCAAAATGCGT
CCATTGCTGGACCGTGTTTCTCATTGATGCCCGCAAGCATCTTCGGCTTGACCGCCAGGTCAAGCGCGCC
TTCATGGGCGGTCATGACGGACGCCGCCATGACCTTGCCGCCGTTGTTCTCGATGTAGCCGCGTAATGAG
GCAATGGTGCCGCCCATCGTCAGCGTGTCATCGACAACGATGTACTTCTGGCCGGGGATCACCTCCCCCT
CGAAAGTCGGGTTGAACGCCAGGCGATGATCTGAACCGGCTCCGGTTCGGGCGACCTTCTCCCGCTGCAC
AATGTCCGTTTCGACCTCAAGGCCAAGGCGGTCGGCCAGAACGACCGCCATCATGGCCGGAATCTTGTTG
TTCCCCGCCGCCTCGACGGCGAGGACTGGAACGATGCGGGGCTTGTCGTCGCCGATCAGCGTCTTGAGCT
GGGCAACAGTGTCGTCCGAAATCAGGCGCTCGACCAAATTAAGCGCCGCTTCCGCGTCGCCCTGCTTCGC
AGCCTGGTATTCAGGCTCGTTGGTCAAAGAACCAAGGTCGCCGTTGCGAACCACCTTCGGGAAGTCTCCC
CACGGTGCGCGCTCGGCTCTGCTGTAGCTGCTCAAGACGCCTCCCTTTTTAGCCGCTAAAACTCTAACGA
GTGCGCCCGCGACTCAACTTGACGCTTTCGGCACTTACCTGTGCCTTGCCACTTGCGTCATAGGTGATGC
TTTTCGCACTCCCGATTTCAGGTACTTTATCGAAATCTGACCGGGCGTGCATTACAAAGTTCTTCCCCAC
CTGTTGGTAAATGCTGCCGCTATCTGCGTGGACGATGCTGCCGTCGTGGCGCTGCGACTTATCGGCCTTT
TGGGCCATATAGATGTTGTAAATGCCAGGTTTCAGGGCCCCGGCTTTATCTACCTTCTGGTTCGTCCATG
CGCCTTGGTTCTCGGTCTGGACAATTCTTTGCCCATTCATGACCAGGAGGCGGTGTTTCATTGGGTGACT
CCTGACGGTTGCCTCTGGTGTTAAACGTGTCCTGGTCGCTTGCCGGCTAAAAAAAAGCCGACCTCGGCAG
TTCGAGGCCGGCTTTCCCTAGAGCCGGGCGCGTCAAGGTTGTTCCATCTATTTTAGTGAACTGCGTTCGA
TTTATCAGTTACTTTCCTCCCGCTTTGTGTTTCCTCCCACTCGTTTCCGCGTCTAGCCGACCCCTCAACA
TAGCGGCCTCTTCTTGGGCTGCCTTTGCCTCTTGCCGCGCTTCGTCACGCTCGGCTTGCACCGTCGTAAA
GCGCTCGGCCTGCCTGGCCGCCTCTTGCGCCGCCAACTTCCTTTGCTCCTGGTGGGCCTCGGCGTCGGCC
TGCGCCTTCGCTTTCACCGCTGCCAACTCCGTGCGCAAACTCTCCGCTTCGCGCCTGGTGGCGTCGCGCT
CGCCGCGAAGCGCCTGCATTTCCTGGTTGGCCGCGTCCAGGGTCTTGCGGCTCTCTTCTTTGAATGCGCG
GGCGTCCTGGTGAGCGTAGTCCAGCTCGGCGCGCAGCTCCTGCGCTCGACGCTCCACCTCGTCGGCCCGC
TGCGTCGCCAGCGCGGCCCGCTGCTCGGCTCCTGCCAGGGCGGTGCGTGCTTCGGCCAGGGCTTGCCGCT
GGCGTGCGGCCAGCTCGGCCGCCTCGGCGGCCTGCTGCTCTAGCAATGTAACGCGCGCCTGGGCTTCTTC
CAGCTCGCGGGCCTGCGCCTCGAAGGCGTCGGCCAGCTCCCCGCGCACGGCTTCCAACTCGTTGCGCTCA
CGATCCCAGCCGGCTTGCGCTGCCTGCAACGATTCATTGGCAAGGGCCTGGGCGGCTTGCCAGAGGGCGG
CCACGGCCTGGTTGCCGGCCTGCTGCACCGCGTCCGGCACCTGGACTGCCAGCGGGGCGGCCTGCGCCGT
GTGCTGGCGTCGCCATTCGCGCATGCCGGCGCTGGCGTCGTTCATGTTGACGCGGGCGGCCTTACGCACT
GCATCCACGGTCGGGAAGTTCTCCCGGTCGCCTTGCTCGAACAGCTCGTCCGCAGCCGCAAAAATGCGGT
CGCGCGTCTCTTTGTTCAGTTCCATGTTGGCTCCGGTAATTGGTAAGAATAATAATACTCTTACCTACCT
TATCAGCGCAAGAGTTTAGCTGAACAGTTCTCGACTTAACGGCAGGTTTTTTAGCGGCTGAAGGGCAGGC
AAAAAAAGCCCCGCACGGTCGGCGGGGGCAAAGGGTCAGCGGGAAGGGGATTAGCGGGCGTCGGGCTTCT
TCATGCGTCGGGGCCGCGCTTCTTGGGATGGAGCACGACGAAGCGCGCACGCGCATCGTCCTCGGCCCTA
TCGGCCCGCGTCGCGGTCAGGAACTTGTCGCGCGCTAGGTCCTCCCTGGTGGGCACCAGGGGCATGAACT
CGGCCTGCTCGATGTAGGTCCACTCCATGACCGCATCGCAGTCGAGGCCGCGTTCCTTCACCGTCTCTTG
CAGGTCGCGGTACGCCCGCTCGTTGAGCGGCTGGTAACGGGCCAATTGGTCGTAAATGGCTGTCGGCCAT
GAGCGGCCTTTCCTGTTGAGCCAGCAGCCGACGACGAAGCCGGCAATGCAGGCCCCTGGCACAACCAGGC
CGACGCCGGGGGCAGGGGATGGCAGCAGCTCGCCAACCAGGAACCCCGCCGCGATGATGCCGATGCCGGT
CAACCAGCCCTTGAAACTATCCGGCCCCGAAACACCCCTGCGCATTGCCTGGATGCTGCGCCGGATAGCT
TGCAACATCAGGAGCCGTTTCTTTTGTTCGTCAGTCATGGTCCGCCCTCACCAGTTGTTCGTATCGGTGT
CGGACGAACTGAAATCGCAAGAGCTGCCGGTATCGGTCCAGCCGCTGTCCGTGTCGCTGCTGCCGAAGCA
CGGCGAGGGGTCCGCGAACGCCGCAGACGGCGTATCCGGCCGCAGCGCATCGCCCAGCATGGCCCCGGTC
AGCGAGCCGCCGGCCAGGTAGCCCAGCATGGTGCTGTTGGTCGCCCCGGCCACCAGGGCCGACGTGACGA
AATCGCCGTCATTCCCTCTGGATTGTTCGCTGCTCGGCGGGGCAGTGCGCCGCGCCGGCGGCGTCGTGGA
TGGCTCGGGTTGGCTGGCCTGCGACGGCCGGCGAAAGGTGCGCAGCAGCTCGTTATCGACCGGCTGCGGC
GTCGGGGCCGCCGCCTTGCGCTGCGGTCGGTGTTCCTTCTTCGGCTCGCGCAGCTTGAACAGCATGATCG
CGGAAACCAGCAGCAACGCCGCGCCTACGCCTCCCGCGATGTAGAACAGCATCGGATTCATTCTTCGGTC
CTCCTTGTAGCGGAACCGTTGTCTGTGCGGCGCGGGTGGCCCGCGCCGCTGTCTTTGGGGATCAGCCCTC
GATGAGCGCGACCAGTTTCACGTCGGCAAGGTTCGCCTCGAACTCCTGGCCGTCGTCCTCGTACTTCAAC
CAGGCATAGCCTTCCGCCGGCGGCCGACGGTTGAGGATAAGGCGGGCAGGGCGCTCGTCGTGCTCGACCT
GGACGATGGCCTTTTTCAGCTTGTCCGGGTCCGGCTCCTTCGCGCCCTTTTCCTTGGCGTCCTTACCGTC
CTGGTCGCCGTCCTCGCCGTCCTGGCCGTCGCCGGCCTCCGCGTCACGCTCGGCATCAGTCTGGCCGTTG
AAGGCATCGACGGTGTTGGGATCGCGGCCCTTCTCGTCCAGGAACTCGCGCAGCAGCTTGACCGTGCCGC
GCGTGATTTCCTGGGTGTCGTCGTCAAGCCACGCCTCGACTTCCTCCGGGCGCTTCTTGAAGGCCGTCAC
CAGCTCGTTCACCACGGTCACGTCGCGCACGCGGCCGGTGTTGAACGCATCGGCGATCTTCTCCGGCAGG
TCCAGCAGCGTGACGTGCTGGGTGATGAACGCCGGCGACTTGCCGATTTCCTTGGCGATATCGCCTTTCT
TCTTGCCCTTCGCCAGCTCGCGGCCAATGAAGTCGGCAATTTCGCGCGGGGTCAGCTCGTTGCGTTGCAG
GTTCTCGATAACCTGGTCGGCTTCGTTGTAGTCGTTGTCGATGAACGCCGGGATGGACTTCTTGCCGGCC
CACTTCGAGCCACGGTAGCGGCGGGCGCCGTGATTGATGATATAGCGGCCCGGCTGCTCCTGGTTCTCGC
GCACCGAAATGGGTGACTTCACCCCGCGCTCTTTGATCGTGGCACCGATTTCCGCGATGCTCTCCGGGGA
AAAGCCGGGGTTGTCGGCCGTCCGCGGCTGATGCGGATCTTCGTCGATCAGGTCCAGGTCCAGCTCGATA
GGGCCGGAACCGCCCTGAGACGCCGCAGGAGCGTCCAGGAGGCTCGACAGGTCGCCGATGCTATCCAACC
CCAGGCCGGACGGCTGCGCCGCGCCTGCGGCTTCCTGAGCGGCCGCAGCGGTGTTTTTCTTGGTGGTCTT
GGCTTGAGCCGCAGTCATTGGGAAATCTCCATCTTCGTGAACACGTAATCAGCCAGGGCGCGAACCTCTT
TCGATGCCTTGCGCGCGGCCGTTTTCTTGATCTTCCAGACCGGCACACCGGATGCGAGGGCATCGGCGAT
GCTGCTGCGCAGGCCAACGGTGGCCGGAATCATCATCTTGGGGTACGCGGCCAGCAGCTCGGCTTGGTGG
CGCGCGTGGCGCGGATTCCGCGCATCGACCTTGCTGGGCACCATGCCAAGGAATTGCAGCTTGGCGTTCT
TCTGGCGCACGTTCGCAATGGTCGTGACCATCTTCTTGATGCCCTGGATGCTGTACGCCTCAAGCTCGAT
GGGGGACAGCACATAGTCGGCCGCGAAGAGGGCGGCCGCCAGGCCGACGCCAAGGGTCGGGGCCGTGTCG
ATCAGGCACACGTCGAAGCCTTGGTTCGCCAGGGCCTTGATGTTCGCCCCGAACAGCTCGCGGGCGTCGT
CCAGCGACAGCCGTTCGGCGTTCGCCAGTACCGGGTTGGACTCGATGAGGGCGAGGCGCGCGGCCTGGCC
GTCGCCGGCTGCGGGTGCGGTTTCGGTCCAGCCGCCGGCAGGGACAGCGCCGAACAGCTTGCTTGCATGC
AGGCCGGTAGCAAAGTCCTTGAGCGTGTAGGACGCATTGCCCTGGGGGTCCAGGTCGATCACGGCAACCC
GCAAGCCGCGCTCGAAAAAGTCGAAGGCAAGATGCACAAGGGTCGAAGTCTTGCCGACGCCGCCTTTCTG
GTTGGCCGTGACCAAAGTTTTCATCGTTTGGTTTCCTGTTTTTTCTTGGCGTCCGCTTCCCACTTCCGGA
CGATGTACGCCTGATGTTCCGGCAGAACCGCCGTTACCCGCGCGTACCCCTCGGGCAAGTTCTTGTCCTC
GAACGCGGCCCACACGCGATGCACCGCTTGCGACACTGCGCCCCTGGTCAGTCCCAGCGACGTTGCGAAC
GTCGCCTGTGGCTTCCCATCGACTAAGACGCCCCGCGCTATCTCGATGGTCTGCTGCCCCACTTCCAGCC
CCTGGATCGCCTCCTGGAACTGGCTTTCGGTAAGCCGTTTCTTCATGGATAACACCCATAATTTGCTCCG
CGCCTTGGTTGAACATAGCGGTGACAGCCGCCAGCACATGAGAGAAGTTTAGCTAAACATTTCTCGCACG
TCAACACCTTTAGCCGCTAAAACTCGTCCTTGGCGTAACAAAACAAAAGCCCGGAAACCGGGCTTTCGTC
TCTTGCCGCCGGGGTTGATCCTCCGGTTGCTGACCTGGGCGAAGTGCCCGGCCTTGGATTGCTATATTAG
GGCATTATGCCCTAGATAGTCAAGGAAATTTAGCTAAACAATTTGCGGCGGGCGCACGAAAAAACCCGGC
TTGCGGGCCGGGCTGCTGGCAGCATATCGCAACGATCAGGGTTGGCGGTTTTAGCCGCTAAAGTCCTCTC
CCTTGGCGTAAAGTCCTGCGGGCGTCAGCCCTGGCCTTTCCAGATCGCCCCAATCCCCGCTAGATCGCAA
AGGATCGCCCAGGCGGCATAGGGGATCGGCGAATCCTCGCCAACCCAACGCCGCACCGTGCGGTCGCCCT
TGGCACCCAAGCCCAAGATGCGCGCAGCCTGTCCGCCGGTGAGGCCGGCCAAGTGCAAGACTTCCCGGAT
TTCTGCGCCGGTCGGCTGCACCCAGCGTTCCGCCGGGCGCAGGCACTCAAGCCGGATATTCACGTCGCTC
ATGCTGCTTTTCTCCTAATCGTTATCAAATGGCGGCCCGCAATTGGTCGTAGCCGTAGCACGACTCGATG
CAACGCGGGTCATATTCACAAACCTTTCTACCGTTGCGATTGATGCGATAGCGCGGCGGCTTGTCGTCGT
GCGCCCACACCTGTCGCGTTTCGGGACTGATCTTCGTAATGATGACGTGCTTCCCGATTTCCTTGGCAAA
AACCGGGTGATGCACGCTCACAATCTCGCACCGCAGGCCAGGAAAGAACGTCGCCGGCCACGCCGGCGCG
TCCTCGTCCTTGGCCGGCTCCGGCTCCGGCTTGGCCGGTGTAACCGGCTCCCTGCGCTGCCCGGCCGGCT
CCTGAGCTTTCGCACGCGCGGCCGCGAGCTTCGCCTTGGCGCTGGCCGCCCATTTGCGGGCGATGAATGC
CTGGTGCGCCGGCAGCACGGCATCAACCCAGGCGAAGCCCGGCGGCAGTTCGTCCGGCTTCCGCCAGTCC
TCGACCACGGCCCGCACGCGGCGCGGCGGTGGCGTGATACCCGCGAGCCACGCCGGCAGTGGCTCGTCGG
CAAGGCGGTCCTGGTCGCGGGCGTCCAGATACCGGCGATGCGAGCGCAACAGGGCGCGCAAAACCCCGTC
CGCTACCTGGTCCACCGTCATGCCGCCGCGCGCATGGTCGTAATGGGACCGATAGCCCGTTTCGGAAATA
AAAGGGGTCTGACGCTCAGTGGAACGAAAACTCACGTTAAGGGATTTTGGTCATGAGATTATCAAAAAGG
ATCTTCACCTAGATCCTTTTAAATTAAAAATGAAGTTTTAAATCAATCTAAAGTATATATGAGTAAACTT
GGTCTGACAGTTACCAATGCTTAATCAGTGAGGCACCTATCTCAGCGATCTGTCTATTTCGTTCATCCAT
AGTTGCCTGACTCCCCGTCGTGTAGATAACTACGATACGGGAGGGCTTACCATCTGGCCCCAGTGCTGCA
ATGATACCGCGAGATCCACGCTCACCGGCTCCAGATTTATCAGCAATAAACCAGCCAGCCGGAAGGGCCG
AGCGCAGAAGTGGTCCTGCAACTTTATCCGCCTCCATCCAGTCTATTAATCCACCTGGCGGCGTTGTGAC
AATTTACCGAACAACTCCGCGGCCGGGAAGCCGATCTCGGCTTGAACGAATTGTTAGGTGGCGGTACTTG
GGTCGATATCAAAGTGCATCACTTCTTCCCGTATGCCCAACTTTGTATAGAGAGCCACTGCGGGATCGTC
ACCGTAATCTGCTTGCACGTAGATCACATAAGCACCAAGCGCGTTGGCCTCATGCTTGAGGAGATTGATG
AGCGCGGTGGCAATGCCCTGCCTCCGGTGCTCTCCGGAGACTGCGAGATCATAGATATAGATCTCACTAC
GCGGCTGCTCAAACTTGGGCAGAACGTAAGCCGCGAGAGCGCCAACAACCGCTTCTTGGTCGAAGGCAGC
AAGCGCGATGAATGTCTTACTACGGAGCAAGTTCCCGAGGTAATCGGAGTCCGGCTGATGTTGGGAGTAG
GTGGCTACGTCTCCGAACTCACGACCGAAAAGATCAAGAGCAGCCCGCATGGATTTGACTTGGTCAGGGC
CGAGCCTACATGTGCGAATGATGCCCATACTTGAGCCACCTAACTTTGTTTTAGGGCGACTGCCCTGCTG
CGTAACATCGTTGCTGCTGCGTAACATCGTTGCTGCTCCATAACATCAAACATCGACCCACGGCGTAACG
CGCTTGCTGCTTGGATGCCCGAGGCATAGACTGTACAAAAAAACAGTCATAACAAGCCATGAAAACCGCC
ACTGCGCCGTTACCACCGCTGCGTTCGGTCAAGGTTCTGGACCAGTTGCGTGAGCGCATACGCTACTTGC
ATTACAGTTTACGAACCGAACAGGCTTATGTCAACTGGGTTCGTGCCTTCATCCGTTTCCACGGTGTGCG
TCCATGGGCAAATATTATACGCAAGGCGACAAGGTGCTGATGCCGCTGGCGATTCAGGTTCATCATGCCG
TTTGTGATGGCTTCCATGTCGGCAGGAATTCGAATTCATACCCACCGGCTCCAACTGCGCGGCCTGCGGC
CTTGCCCCATCAATTTTTTTAATTTTCTCTGGGGAAAAGCCTCCGGCCTGCGGCCTGCGCGCTTCGCTTG
CCGGTTGGACACCAAGTGGAAGGCGGGTCAAGGCTCGCGCAGCGACCGCGCAGCGGCTTGGCCTTGACGC
GCCTGGAACGACCCAAGCCTATGCGAGTGGGGGCAGTCGAAGGGCGAAGCCCGCCCGCCTGCCCCCCGAG
CCTCACGG
